>Addgene plasmid #135189 | TRPML1-mCherry | addgene full sequence | sequence record 267194 | Addgene NGS Result
TCCCACCCCATACCCTATTACCACTGCCAATTACCTGTGGTTTCATTTACTCTAAACCTGTGATTCCTCT
GAATTATTTTCATTTTAAAGAAATTGTATTTGTTAAATATGTACTACAAACTTAGTAGTTGGAAGGGCTA
ATTCACTCCCAAAGAAGACAAGATATCCTTGATCTGTGGATCTACCACACACAAGGCTACTTCCCTGATT
AGCAGAACTACACACCAGGGCCAGGGGTCAGATATCCACTGACCTTTGGATGGTGCTACAAGCTAGTACC
AGTTGAGCCAGATAAGGTAGAAGAGGCCAATAAAGGAGAGAACACCAGCTTGTTACACCCTGTGAGCCTG
CATGGGATGGATGACCCGGAGAGAGAAGTGTTAGAGTGGAGGTTTGACAGCCGCCTAGCATTTCATCACG
TGGCCCGAGAGCTGCATCCGGAGTACTTCAAGAACTGCTGATATCGAGCTTGCTACAAGGGACTTTCCGC
TGGGGACTTTCCAGGGAGGCGTGGCCTGGGCGGGACTGGGGAGTGGCGAGCCCTCAGATCCTGCATATAA
GCAGCTGCTTTTTGCCTGTACTGGGTCTCTCTGGTTAGACCAGATCTGAGCCTGGGAGCTCTCTGGCTAA
CTAGGGAACCCACTGCTTAAGCCTCAATAAAGCTTGCCTTGAGTGCTTCAAGTAGTGTGTGCCCGTCTGT
TGTGTGACTCTGGTAACTAGAGATCCCTCAGACCCTTTTAGTCAGTGTGGAAAATCTCTAGCAGTGGCGC
CCGAACAGGGACTTGAAAGCGAAAGGGAAACCAGAGGAGCTCTCTCGACGCAGGACTCGGCTTGCTGAAG
CGCGCACGGCAAGAGGCGAGGGGCGGCGACTGGTGAGTACGCCAAAAATTTTGACTAGCGGAGGCTAGAA
GGAGAGAGATGGGTGCGAGAGCGTCAGTATTAAGCGGGGGAGAATTAGATCGCGATGGGAAAAAATTCGG
TTAAGGCCAGGGGGAAAGAAAAAATATAAATTAAAACATATAGTATGGGCAAGCAGGGAGCTAGAACGAT
TCGCAGTTAATCCTGGCCTGTTAGAAACATCAGAAGGCTGTAGACAAATACTGGGACAGCTACAACCATC
CCTTCAGACAGGATCAGAAGAACTTAGATCATTATATAATACAGTAGCAACCCTCTATTGTGTGCATCAA
AGGATAGAGATAAAAGACACCAAGGAAGCTTTAGACAAGATAGAGGAAGAGCAAAACAAAAGTAAGACCA
CCGCACAGCAAGCGGCCGGCCGCTGATCTTCAGACCTGGAGGAGGAGATATGAGGGACAATTGGAGAAGT
GAATTATATAAATATAAAGTAGTAAAAATTGAACCATTAGGAGTAGCACCCACCAAGGCAAAGAGAAGAG
TGGTGCAGAGAGAAAAAAGAGCAGTGGGAATAGGAGCTTTGTTCCTTGGGTTCTTGGGAGCAGCAGGAAG
CACTATGGGCGCAGCGTCAATGACGCTGACGGTACAGGCCAGACAATTATTGTCTGGTATAGTGCAGCAG
CAGAACAATTTGCTGAGGGCTATTGAGGCGCAACAGCATCTGTTGCAACTCACAGTCTGGGGCATCAAGC
AGCTCCAGGCAAGAATCCTGGCTGTGGAAAGATACCTAAAGGATCAACAGCTCCTGGGGATTTGGGGTTG
CTCTGGAAAACTCATTTGCACCACTGCTGTGCCTTGGAATGCTAGTTGGAGTAATAAATCTCTGGAACAG
ATTTGGAATCACACGACCTGGATGGAGTGGGACAGAGAAATTAACAATTACACAAGCTTAATACACTCCT
TAATTGAAGAATCGCAAAACCAGCAAGAAAAGAATGAACAAGAATTATTGGAATTAGATAAATGGGCAAG
TTTGTGGAATTGGTTTAACATAACAAATTGGCTGTGGTATATAAAATTATTCATAATGATAGTAGGAGGC
TTGGTAGGTTTAAGAATAGTTTTTGCTGTACTTTCTATAGTGAATAGAGTTAGGCAGGGATATTCACCAT
TATCGTTTCAGACCCACCTCCCAACCCCGAGGGGACCCGACAGGCCCGAAGGAATAGAAGAAGAAGGTGG
AGAGAGAGACAGAGACAGATCCATTCGATTAGTGAACGGATCTCGACGGTATCGCCTTTAAAAGAAAAGG
GGGGATTGGGGGGTACAGTGCAGGGGAAAGAATAGTAGACATAATAGCAACAGACATACAAACTAAAGAA
TTACAAAAACAAATTACAAAAATTCAAAATTTTCGGGTTTATTACAGGGACAGCAGAGATCCAGTTTATC
GATAAGCTTGGGAGTTCCGCGTTACATAACTTACGGTAAATGGCCCGCCTGGCTGACCGCCCAACGACCC
CCGCCCATTGACGTCAATAATGACGTATGTTCCCATAGTAACGCCAATAGGGACTTTCCATTGACGTCAA
TGGGTGGAGTATTTACGGTAAACTGCCCACTTGGCAGTACATCAAGTGTATCATATGCCAAGTACGCCCC
CTATTGACGTCAATGACGGTAAATGGCCCGCCTGGCATTATGCCCAGTACATGACCTTATGGGACTTTCC
TACTTGGCAGTACATCTACGTATTAGTCATCGCTATTACCATGGTGATGCGGTTTTGGCAGTACATCAAT
GGGCGTGGATAGCGGTTTGACTCACGGGGATTTCCAAGTCTCCACCCCATTGACGTCAATGGGAGTTTGT
TTTGGCACCAAAATCAACGGGACTTTCCAAAATGTCGTAACAACTCCGCCCCATTGACGCAAATGGGCGG
TAGGCGTGTACGGTGGGAGGTCTATATAAGCAGAGCTCGTTTAGTGAACCGTCAGATCGCCTGGAGACGC
CATCCACGCTGTTTTGACCTCCATAGAAGACACCGACTCTACTAGAGGATCGCTAGCGCTACCGGACTCA
GATCTCGAGCTCAAGCTTCGAATTCACCATGGCCACCCCGGCGGGCCGGCGCGCCTCAGAGACTGAGCGG
CTGCTGACCCCCAATCCTGGGTATGGGACCCAGGTGGGGACCTCACCAGCCCCAACAACCCCCACAGAAG
AGGAAGACCTCCGCCGCCGCCTCAAGTACTTCTTTATGAGCCCATGTGACAAGTTCCGGGCCAAAGGCCG
CAAGCCCTGCAAGCTGATGCTGCAGGTGGTCAAGATCTTGGTGGTCACTGTGCAGCTCATTCTCTTTGGG
CTCAGCAACCAGCTGGTGGTGACATTCCGGGAAGAGAACACCATTGCCTTCCGACATCTCTTCCTGCTGG
GTTACTCTGATGGGTCTGATGACACCTTTGCAGCCTACACACAGGAGCAGCTCTACCAAGCCATCTTCTA
TGCTGTGGACCAGTACCTGATACTACCTGAGATATCCCTGGGCCGGTATGCCTATGTCCGTGGTGGGGGT
GGGCCTTGGGCCAATGGATCAGCTTTGGCTCTCTGCCAGCGGTACTACCACCGTGGCCATGTGGACCCAG
CCAATGATACCTTTGACATTGATCCAAGGGTAGTCACTGACTGTATCCAGGTGGATCCTCCTGACAGACC
CCCTGACATCCCCAGTGAGGACTTGGACTTCTTGGATGGCAGCGCCAGTTACAAGAACCTCACACTGAAA
TTCCACAAGCTGATCAACGTCACCATCCACTTCCAGCTGAAGACAATTAACCTGCAGAGCCTCATCAACA
ATGAGATCCCTGATTGTTACACCTTCAGTATCCTGATCACATTTGACAATAAAGCGCACAGTGGGCGAAT
CCCCATCCGCCTGGAGACCAAGACCCACATCCAGGAGTGCAAACACCCCAGTGTCTCCAGACATGGAGAC
AACAGCTTCCGGCTTCTGTTTGATGTGGTGGTTATCCTCACCTGCTCCCTGTCCTTCCTGCTGTGCGCCC
GCTCACTGCTCCGTGGCTTCCTGCTGCAGAACGAGTTTGTTGTATTCATGTGGCGGCGGCGGGGTCGGGA
AATCAGCCTCTGGGAACGGCTGGAGTTTGTCAATGGCTGGTACATCCTGCTGGTCACCAGTGACGTGCTC
ACCATCTCGGGGACTGTCATGAAGATTGGCATTGAGGCAAAGAACCTAGCCAGCTATGATGTCTGCAGTA
TTCTCTTGGGTACCTCCACTCTGCTAGTCTGGGTCGGTGTCATTCGCTACCTGACATTTTTCCACAAGTA
CAACATCTTGATTGCCACGTTGCGAGTGGCACTGCCCAGTGTCATGCGTTTCTGCTGCTGTGTGGCTGTC
ATCTACCTGGGCTATTGCTTCTGTGGCTGGATCGTTCTAGGGCCCTACCATGTGAAGTTCCGCTCGCTGT
CCATGGTTTCTGAGTGTCTGTTCTCACTCATCAACGGAGACGACATGTTTGTGACGTTCGCGGCCATGCA
GGCCCAGCAGGGTCACAGCAGCCTGGTGTGGCTCTTCTCCCAGCTGTACCTCTACTCCTTCATCAGCCTC
TTCATCTACATGGTGCTGAGCCTCTTCATTGCACTCATCACCGGCGCCTATGACACCATCAAGCACCCAG
GAGGTACTGGCACAGAGAAGAGTGAGCTCCAGGCCTACATCGAGCAGTGCCAGGATAGCCCCACATCTGG
CAAGTTCCGTCGTGGCAGTGGCTCAGCTTGTAGCCTTTTCTGCTGCTGTGGAAGGGACTCCCCGGAGGAC
CATTCGCTGCTGGTGAACGCGGCCGCGGTGAGCAAGGGCGAGGAGGATAACTTAGCCATCATCAAGGAGT
TCATGCGCTTCAAGGTGCACATGGAGGGCTCCGTGAACGGCCACGAGTTCGAGATCGAGGGCGAGGGCGA
GGGCCGCCCCTACGAGGGCACCCAGACCGCCAAGCTGAAGGTGACCAAGGGTGGCCCCCTGCCCTTCGCC
TGGGACATCCTGTCCCCTCAGTTCATGTACGGCTCCAAGGCCTACGTGAAGCACCCCGCCGACATCCCCG
ACTACTTGAAGCTGTCCTTCCCCGAGGGCTTCAAGTGGGAGCGCGTGATGAACTTCGAGGACGGCGGCGT
GGTGACCGTGACCCAGGACTCCTCCCTGCAGGACGGCGAGTTCATCTACAAGGTGAAGCTGCGCGGCACC
AACTTCCCCTCCGACGGCCCCGTAATGCAGAAGAAGACCATGGGCTGGGAGGCCTCCTCCGAGCGGATGT
ACCCCGAGGACGGCGCCCTGAAGGGCGAGATCAAGCAGAGGCTGAAGCTGAAGGACGGCGGCCACTACGA
CGCTGAGGTCAAGACCACCTACAAGGCCAAGAAGCCCGTGCAGCTGCCCGGCGCCTACAACGTCAACATC
AAGTTGGACATCACCTCCCACAACGAGGACTACACCATCGTGGAACAGTACGAACGCGCCGAGGGCCGCC
ACTCCACCGGCGGCATGGACGAGCTGTACAAGCTCTAGATAATTCTACCGGGTAGGGGAGGCGCTTTTCC
CAAGGCAGTCTGGAGCATGCGCTTTAGCAGCCCCGCTGGGCACTTGGCGCTACACAAGTGGCCTCTGGCC
TCGCACACATTCCACATCCACCGGTAGGCGCCAACCGGCTCCGTTCTTTGGTGGCCCCTTCGCGCCACCT
TCTACTCCTCCCCTAGTCAGGAAGTTCCCCCCCGCCCCGCAGCTCGCGTCGTGCAGGACGTGACAAATGG
AAGTAGCACGTCTCACTAGTCTCGTGCAGATGGACAGCACCGCTGAGCAATGGAAGCGGGTAGGCCTTTG
GGGCAGCGGCCAATAGCAGCTTTGCTCCTTCGCTTTCTGGGCTCAGAGGCTGGGAAGGGGTGGGTCCGGG
GGCGGGCTCAGGGGCGGGCTCAGGGGCGGGGCGGGCGCCCGAAGGTCCTCCGGAGGCCCGGCATTCTGCA
CGCTTCAAAAGCGCACGTCTGCCGCGCTGTTCTCCTCTTCCTCATCTCCGGGCCTTTCGACCTGCAGCCC
AAGCTTACCATGACCGAGTACAAGCCCACGGTGCGCCTCGCCACCCGCGACGACGTCCCCAGGGCCGTAC
GCACCCTCGCCGCCGCGTTCGCCGACTACCCCGCCACGCGCCACACCGTCGATCCGGACCGCCACATCGA
GCGGGTCACCGAGCTGCAAGAACTCTTCCTCACGCGCGTCGGGCTCGACATCGGCAAGGTGTGGGTCGCG
GACGACGGCGCCGCGGTGGCGGTCTGGACCACGCCGGAGAGCGTCGAAGCGGGGGCGGTGTTCGCCGAGA
TCGGCCCGCGCATGGCCGAGTTGAGCGGTTCCCGGCTGGCCGCGCAGCAACAGATGGAAGGCCTCCTGGC
GCCGCACCGGCCCAAGGAGCCCGCGTGGTTCCTGGCCACCGTCGGCGTCTCGCCCGACCACCAGGGCAAG
GGTCTGGGCAGCGCCGTCGTGCTCCCCGGAGTGGAGGCGGCCGAGCGCGCCGGGGTGCCCGCCTTCCTGG
AGACCTCCGCGCCCCGCAACCTCCCCTTCTACGAGCGGCTCGGCTTCACCGTCACCGCCGACGTCGAGGT
GCCCGAAGGACCGCGCACCTGGTGCATGACCCGCAAGCCCGGTGCCTGACCGCGTCTGGAACAATCAACC
TCTGGATTACAAAATTTGTGAAAGATTGACTGGTATTCTTAACTATGTTGCTCCTTTTACGCTATGTGGA
TACGCTGCTTTAATGCCTTTGTATCATGCTATTGCTTCCCGTATGGCTTTCATTTTCTCCTCCTTGTATA
AATCCTGGTTGCTGTCTCTTTATGAGGAGTTGTGGCCCGTTGTCAGGCAACGTGGCGTGGTGTGCACTGT
GTTTGCTGACGCAACCCCCACTGGTTGGGGCATTGCCACCACCTGTCAGCTCCTTTCCGGGACTTTCGCT
TTCCCCCTCCCTATTGCCACGGCGGAACTCATCGCCGCCTGCCTTGCCCGCTGCTGGACAGGGGCTCGGC
TGTTGGGCACTGACAATTCCGTGGTGTTGTCGGGGAAGCTGACGTCCTTTCCATGGCTGCTCGCCTGTGT
TGCCACCTGGATTCTGCGCGGGACGTCCTTCTGCTACGTCCCTTCGGCCCTCAATCCAGCGGACCTTCCT
TCCCGCGGCCTGCTGCCGGCTCTGCGGCCTCTTCCGCGTCTTCGCCTTCGCCCTCAGACGAGTCGGATCT
CCCTTTGGGCCGCCTCCCCGCCTGGAATTAATTCTGCAGTCGAGACCTAGAAAAACATGGAGCAATCACA
AGTAGCAATACAGCAGCTACCAATGCTGATTGTGCCTGGCTAGAAGCACAAGAGGAGGAGGAGGTGGGTT
TTCCAGTCACACCTCAGGTACCTTTAAGACCAATGACTTACAAGGCAGCTGTAGATCTTAGCCACTTTTT
AAAAGAAAAGAGGGGACTGGAAGGGCTAATTCACTCCCAACGAAGACAAGATATCCTTGATCTGTGGATC
TACCACACACAAGGCTACTTCCCTGATTAGCAGAACTACACACCAGGGCCAGGGGTCAGATATCCACTGA
CCTTTGGATGGTGCTACAAGCTAGTACCAGTTGAGCCAGATAAGGTAGAAGAGGCCAATAAAGGAGAGAA
CACCAGCTTGTTACACCCTGTGAGCCTGCATGGGATGGATGACCCGGAGAGAGAAGTGTTAGAGTGGAGG
TTTGACAGCCGCCTAGCATTTCATCACGTGGCCCGAGAGCTGCATCCGGAGTACTTCAAGAACTGCTGAT
ATCGAGCTTGCTACAAGGGACTTTCCGCTGGGGACTTTCCAGGGAGGCGTGGCCTGGGCGGGACTGGGGA
GTGGCGAGCCCTCAGATCCTGCATATAAGCAGCTGCTTTTTGCCTGTACTGGGTCTCTCTGGTTAGACCA
GATCTGAGCCTGGGAGCTCTCTGGCTAACTAGGGAACCCACTGCTTAAGCCTCAATAAAGCTTGCCTTGA
GTGCTTCAAGTAGTGTGTGCCCGTCTGTTGTGTGACTCTGGTAACTAGAGATCCCTCAGACCCTTTTAGT
CAGTGTGGAAAATCTCTAGCAGTAGTAGTTCATGTCATCTTATTATTCAGTATTTATAACTTGCAAAGAA
ATGAATATCAGAGAGTGAGAGGCCTTGACATTGCTAGCGTTTTACCGTCGACCTCTAGCTAGAGCTTGGC
GTAATCATGGTCATAGCTGTTTCCTGTGTGAAATTGTTATCCGCTCACAATTCCACACAACATACGAGCC
GGAAGCATAAAGTGTAAAGCCTGGGGTGCCTAATGAGTGAGCTAACTCACATTAATTGCGTTGCGCTCAC
TGCCCGCTTTCCAGTCGGGAAACCTGTCGTGCCAGCTGCATTAATGAATCGGCCAACGCGCGGGGAGAGG
CGGTTTGCGTATTGGGCGCTCTTCCGCTTCCTCGCTCACTGACTCGCTGCGCTCGGTCGTTCGGCTGCGG
CGAGCGGTATCAGCTCACTCAAAGGCGGTAATACGGTTATCCACAGAATCAGGGGATAACGCAGGAAAGA
ACATGTGAGCAAAAGGCCAGCAAAAGGCCAGGAACCGTAAAAAGGCCGCGTTGCTGGCGTTTTTCCATAG
GCTCCGCCCCCCTGACGAGCATCACAAAAATCGACGCTCAAGTCAGAGGTGGCGAAACCCGACAGGACTA
TAAAGATACCAGGCGTTTCCCCCTGGAAGCTCCCTCGTGCGCTCTCCTGTTCCGACCCTGCCGCTTACCG
GATACCTGTCCGCCTTTCTCCCTTCGGGAAGCGTGGCGCTTTCTCATAGCTCACGCTGTAGGTATCTCAG
TTCGGTGTAGGTCGTTCGCTCCAAGCTGGGCTGTGTGCACGAACCCCCCGTTCAGCCCGACCGCTGCGCC
TTATCCGGTAACTATCGTCTTGAGTCCAACCCGGTAAGACACGACTTATCGCCACTGGCAGCAGCCACTG
GTAACAGGATTAGCAGAGCGAGGTATGTAGGCGGTGCTACAGAGTTCTTGAAGTGGTGGCCTAACTACGG
CTACACTAGAAGAACAGTATTTGGTATCTGCGCTCTGCTGAAGCCAGTTACCTTCGGAAAAAGAGTTGGT
AGCTCTTGATCCGGCAAACAAACCACCGCTGGTAGCGGTGGTTTTTTTGTTTGCAAGCAGCAGATTACGC
GCAGAAAAAAAGGATCTCAAGAAGATCCTTTGATCTTTTCTACGGGGTCTGACGCTCAGTGGAACGAAAA
CTCACGTTAAGGGATTTTGGTCATGAGATTATCAAAAAGGATCTTCACCTAGATCCTTTTAAATTAAAAA
TGAAGTTTTAAATCAATCTAAAGTATATATGAGTAAACTTGGTCTGACAGTTACCAATGCTTAATCAGTG
AGGCACCTATCTCAGCGATCTGTCTATTTCGTTCATCCATAGTTGCCTGACTCCCCGTCGTGTAGATAAC
TACGATACGGGAGGGCTTACCATCTGGCCCCAGTGCTGCAATGATACCGCGAGACCCACGCTCACCGGCT
CCAGATTTATCAGCAATAAACCAGCCAGCCGGAAGGGCCGAGCGCAGAAGTGGTCCTGCAACTTTATCCG
CCTCCATCCAGTCTATTAATTGTTGCCGGGAAGCTAGAGTAAGTAGTTCGCCAGTTAATAGTTTGCGCAA
CGTTGTTGCCATTGCTACAGGCATCGTGGTGTCACGCTCGTCGTTTGGTATGGCTTCATTCAGCTCCGGT
TCCCAACGATCAAGGCGAGTTACATGATCCCCCATGTTGTGCAAAAAAGCGGTTAGCTCCTTCGGTCCTC
CGATCGTTGTCAGAAGTAAGTTGGCCGCAGTGTTATCACTCATGGTTATGGCAGCACTGCATAATTCTCT
TACTGTCATGCCATCCGTAAGATGCTTTTCTGTGACTGGTGAGTACTCAACCAAGTCATTCTGAGAATAG
TGTATGCGGCGACCGAGTTGCTCTTGCCCGGCGTCAATACGGGATAATACCGCGCCACATAGCAGAACTT
TAAAAGTGCTCATCATTGGAAAACGTTCTTCGGGGCGAAAACTCTCAAGGATCTTACCGCTGTTGAGATC
CAGTTCGATGTAACCCACTCGTGCACCCAACTGATCTTCAGCATCTTTTACTTTCACCAGCGTTTCTGGG
TGAGCAAAAACAGGAAGGCAAAATGCCGCAAAAAAGGGAATAAGGGCGACACGGAAATGTTGAATACTCA
TACTCTTCCTTTTTCAATATTATTGAAGCATTTATCAGGGTTATTGTCTCATGAGCGGATACATATTTGA
ATGTATTTAGAAAAATAAACAAATAGGGGTTCCGCGCACATTTCCCCGAAAAGTGCCACCTGACGTCGAC
GGATCGGGAGATCAACTTGTTTATTGCAGCTTATAATGGTTACAAATAAAGCAATAGCATCACAAATTTC
ACAAATAAAGCATTTTTTTCACTGCATTCTAGTTGTGGTTTGTCCAAACTCATCAATGTATCTTATCATG
TCTGGATCAACTGGATAACTCAAGCTAACCAAAATCATCCCAAACT
Features (pLannotate 1.2.2; 25 found; start..end, strand, type, name):
    129..458     +  CDS            nef (fragment): NEF_HV1BR - Experimental evidence at protein level: Swiss-Prot protein existence level 1. Extracellular Nef protein targets CD4(+) T-lymphocytes for apoptosis by interacting with CXCR4 surface receptors (PubMed:14990729). From Human immunodeficiency virus type 1 group M subtype B (isolate BRU/LAI) (HIV-1).
    506..763     +  LTR            5' LTR (truncated): truncated 5' long terminal repeat (LTR) from HIV-1
    810..935     +  misc_feature   HIV-1 Ψ: packaging signal of human immunodeficiency virus type 1
    919..1257    +  CDS            HIV-1 gag (fragment): gag protein from human immunodeficiency virus 1; gag
   1432..1665    +  misc_feature   RRE: The Rev response element (RRE) of HIV-1 allows for Rev-dependent mRNA export from the nucleus to the cytoplasm.
   2042..2142    +  CDS            Rev (fragment): human immunodeficiency virus 1 (HIV-1) Rev protein; rev; enhances nuclear export of unspliced and incompletely spliced viral mRNAs
   2157..2272    +  misc_feature   cPPT/CTS: central polypurine tract and central termination sequence of HIV-1 (lacking the first T)
   2330..2633    +  enhancer       CMV enhancer: human cytomegalovirus immediate early enhancer
   2634..2837    +  promoter       CMV promoter: human cytomegalovirus (CMV) immediate early promoter
   2922..2965    +  misc_feature   MCS (fragment): multiple cloning site
   2969..4708    +  CDS            Mcoln1: MCLN1_MOUSE - Also known as Trpml1 From Mus musculus (Mouse).
   4718..5422    +  CDS            mCherry: mCherry is a basic (constitutively fluorescent) red fluorescent protein published in 2004, derived from Discosoma sp.. It is reported to be a very rapidly-maturing monomer with low acid sensitivity.
   5440..5939    +  promoter       PGK promoter: mouse phosphoglycerate kinase 1 promoter
   5960..6559    +  CDS            PuroR: puromycin N-acetyltransferase; pac from Streptomyces alboniger; confers resistance to puromycin
   6573..7161    +  misc_feature   WPRE: woodchuck hepatitis virus posttranscriptional regulatory element
   7178..7696    +  CDS            nef (fragment): NEF_HV1BR - Experimental evidence at protein level: Swiss-Prot protein existence level 1. Extracellular Nef protein targets CD4(+) T-lymphocytes for apoptosis by interacting with CXCR4 surface receptors (PubMed:14990729). From Human immunodeficiency virus type 1 group M subtype B (isolate BRU/LAI) (HIV-1).
   7744..8001    +  LTR            5' LTR (truncated): truncated 5' long terminal repeat (LTR) from HIV-1
   8154..8170    -  protein_bind   lac operator: The lac repressor binds to the lac operator to inhibit transcription in E. coli. This inhibition can be relieved by adding lactose or isopropyl-β-D-thiogalactopyranoside (IPTG). lac repressor encoded by lacI
   8178..8208    -  promoter       lac promoter: promoter for the E. coli lac operon
   8223..8244    -  protein_bind   CAP binding site: CAP binding activates transcription in the presence of cAMP. E. coli catabolite activator protein
   8257..8349    -  CDS            lacI (fragment): lac repressor; lacI; The lac repressor binds to the lac operator to inhibit transcription in E. coli. This inhibition can be relieved by adding lactose or isopropyl-β-D-thiogalactopyranoside (IPTG).
   8532..9120    -  rep_origin     ori: high-copy-number ColE1/pMB1/pBR322/pUC origin of replication
   9291..10151   -  CDS            AmpR: β-lactamase; bla; confers resistance to ampicillin, carbenicillin, and related antibiotics
  10152..10256   -  promoter       AmpR promoter: bla
  10304..10438   +  polyA_signal   SV40 poly(A) signal: SV40 polyadenylation signal
