[The description below was written by a language model from this plasmid's Addgene catalogue record and pLannotate feature annotations shown in this document.]
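Description:
TRPML1-mCherry is an HIV-1-based lentiviral expression plasmid built on the pLVXpuro backbone for expressing mouse TRPML1 (Mcoln1, mucolipin-1) with a C-terminal mCherry tag in mammalian cells. In bacteria it is maintained through a high-copy ColE1/pUC-type origin and selected with ampicillin via the β-lactamase gene. A recombination-limiting strain is listed for growth, as is common for plasmids carrying repeated LTR sequences. The catalogue gives a total size of about 10.5 kb, while the sequenced record used for annotation is slightly shorter at 10,476 nt.

The transfer cassette is flanked by two HIV-1 LTR regions, each preceded by nef-derived sequence. The annotation tool labels both as truncated 5' LTRs, so the record does not establish their exact structure. Between them lie the Ψ packaging signal with an adjoining gag fragment, the Rev response element for Rev-dependent nuclear export of the genomic RNA, and the cPPT/CTS, which aids nuclear import of the reverse-transcribed genome. The CMV enhancer and promoter drive the Mcoln1 coding sequence, which was cloned between EcoRI and NotI sites from a fully sequenced mouse cDNA clone. It is followed closely by mCherry, giving a red fluorescent fusion protein. Downstream, a mouse PGK promoter independently expresses puromycin N-acetyltransferase so that transfected or transduced cells can be selected, and a WPRE ahead of the 3' LTR enhances transcript expression.

The plasmid can be transfected directly or packaged into lentiviral particles with helper plasmids for stable delivery. The associated work concerns Ca2+-permeable endolysosomal channels and NAADP signalling, which suggests the construct serves to express and visualise TRPML1 in such studies.
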