Addgene plasmid #135189: TRPML1-mCherry
Purpose: Expresses TRPML1 with C-terminus mCherry tag in mammalian cells.
Depositing lab: Antony Galione. Depositing organization: University of Oxford. Publication: Expression of Ca(2)(+)-permeable two-pore channels rescues NAADP signalling in TPC-deficient cells. Ruas M, Davis LC, Chen CC, Morgan AJ, Chuang KT, Walseth TF, Grimm C, Garnham C, Powell T, Platt N, Platt FM, Biel M, Wahl-Schott C, Parrington J, Galione A. EMBO J. 2015 Jul 2;34(13):1743-58. doi: 10.15252/embj.201490009. Epub 2015 Apr 14. PubMed 25872774.
Backbone
  Vector backbone: pLVXpuro
  Backbone size w/o insert (bp): 8080
  Total vector size (bp): 10537
  Vector type: Mammalian Expression, Lentiviral
  Selectable markers: Puromycin
Growth in bacteria
  Bacterial resistance: Ampicillin, 100 μg/mL
  Growth temperature: 37°C
  Growth strain: NEB Stable
  Copy number: High Copy
Gene/Insert
  Gene/Insert name: TRPML1 (alt name: Mcoln1)
  Species: M. musculus (mouse)
  GenBank ID: BC005651
  Entrez Gene: Mcoln1 (a.k.a. 2210015I05Rik, TRPML1, mucolipidin)
  Cloning method: Restriction Enzyme; 5′ cloning site EcoRI (not destroyed); 3′ cloning site NotI (not destroyed)
  Sequencing primers: 5′ CAACGGGACTTTCCAAAATG; 3′ CCAGAGGCCACTTGTGTAGC
Resource information
  A portion of this plasmid was derived from a plasmid made by: Source Bioscience
Terms and licenses: Academic/Nonprofit Terms; Industry Terms: Not Available to Industry
Depositor comments: I.M.A.G.E. Fully Sequenced cDNA Clone IRAKp961C166Q
How to cite: TRPML1-mCherry was a gift from Antony Galione (Addgene plasmid # 135189 ; http://n2t.net/addgene:135189 ; RRID:Addgene_135189)
