>Addgene plasmid #135189 | TRPML1-mCherry | depositor partial sequence | sequence record 260096 | Insert
CTAGCGCATGCTCCNGACTGCCTTGGGAAAAGCGCCTCCCCTACCCGGTAGAATTATCTAGAGCTTGTAC
AGCTCGTCCATGCCGCCGGTGGAGTGGCGGCCCTCGGCGCGTTCGTACTGTTCCACGATGGTGTAGTCCT
CGTTGTGGGAGGTGATGTCCAACTTGATGTTGACGTTGTAGGCGCCGGGCAGCTGCACGGGCTTCTTGGC
CTTGTAGGTGGTCTTGACCTCAGCGTCGTAGTGGCCGCCGTCCTTCAGCTTCAGCCTCTGCTTGATCTCG
CCCTTCAGGGCGCCGTCCTCGGGGTACATCCGCTCGGAGGAGGCCTCCCAGCCCATGGTCTTCTTCTGCA
TTACGGGGCCGTCGGAGGGGAAGTTGGTGCCGCGCAGCTTCACCTTGTAGATGAACTCGCCGTCCTGCAG
GGAGGAGTCCTGGGTCACGGTCACCACGCCGCCGTCCTCGAAGTTCATCACGCGCTCCCACTTGAAGCCC
TCGGGGAAGGACAGCTTCAAGTAGTCGGGGATGTCGGCGGGGTGCTTCACGTAGGCCTTGGAGCCGTACA
TGAACTGAGGGGACAGGATGTCCCAGGCGAAGGGCAGGGGGCCACCCTTGGTCACCTTCAGCTTGGCGGT
CTGGGTGCCCTCGTAGGGGCGGCCCTCGCCCTCGCCCTCGATCTCGAACTCGTGGCCGTTCACGGAGCCC
TCCATGTGCACCTTGAAGCGCATGAACTCCTTGATGATGGCTAAGTTATCCTCCTCGCCCTTGCTCACCG
CGGCCGCGTTCACCAGCAGCGAATGGTCCTCCGGGGAGTCCCTTCCACAGCAGCAGAAAAGGCTACAAGC
TGAGCCACTGCCACGACGGAACTTGCCAGATGTGGGGCTATCCTGGCACTGCTCGATGTAGGCCTGGAGC
TCACTCTTCTCTGTGCCAGTACCTCCTGGGTGCTTGATGGTGTCATAGGCGCCGGTGATGAGTGCAATGA
AGAGGCTCAGCACCATGTAGATGAAGAGGCTGATGAAGGAGTAGAGGTACAGCTGGGAGAAGAGCCACAC
CAGGCTGCTGTGACCCTGCTGGGCCTGCATGGCCGCGAACGTCACAAACATGTCGTCTCCGTTGATGAGT
GAGAACAGACACTCAGAAACCATGGACAGCGAGCGGAACTTCACATGGTAGGGCCCTAGAACGATCCAGC
CACAGAAGCAATAGCCCAGGTAGATGACAGCCACACAGCAGCAGAAACGCATGACACTGGGCAGTGCCAC
TCGCAACGTGGCAATCAAGATGTTGTACTTGTGGAAAAATGTCAGGTAGCGAATGACACCGACCCAGACT
AGCAGAGTGGAGGTACCCAAGAGAATACTGCAGACATCATAGCTGGCTAGGTTCTTTGCCTCAATGCCAA
TCTTCATGACAGTCCCCGAGATGGTGAGCACGTCACTGGTGACCAGCAGGATGTACCAGCCATTGACAAA
CTCCAGCCGTTCCCAGAGGCTGATTTCCCGACCCCGCCGCCGCCACATGAATACAACAAACTCGTTCTGC
AGCAGGAAGCCACGGAGCAGTGAGCGGGCGCACAGCAGGAAGGACAGGGAGCAGGTGAGGATAACCACCA
CATCAAACAGAAGCCGGAAGCTGTTGTCTCCATGTCTGGAGACACTGGGGTGTTTGCACTCCTGGATGTG
GGTCTTGGTCTCCAGGCGGATGGGGATTCGCCCACTGTGCGCTTTATTGTCAAATGTGATCAGGATACTG
AAGGTGTAACAATCAGGGATCTCATTGTTGATGAGGCTCTGCAGGTTAATTGTCTTCAGCTGGAAGTGGA
TGGTGACGTTGATCAGCTTGTGGAATTTCAGTGTGAGGTTCTTGTAACTGGCGCTGCCATCCAAGAAGTC
CAAGTCCTCACTGGGGATGTCAGGGGGTCTGTCAGGAGGATCCACCTGGATACAGTCAGTGACTACCCTT
GGATCAATGTCAAAGGTATCATTGGCTGGGTCCACATGGCCACGGTGGTAGTACCGCTGGCAGAGAGCCA
AAGCTGATCCATTGGCCCAAGGCCCACCCCCACCACGGACATAGGCATACCGGCCCAGGGATATCTCAGG
TAGTATCAGGTACTGGTCCACAGCATAGAAGATGGCTTGGTAGAGCTGCTCCTGTGTGTAGGCTGCAAAG
GTGTCATCAGACCCATCAGAGTAACCCAGCAGGAAGAGATGTCGGAAGGCAATGGTGTTCTCTTCCCGGA
ATGTCACCACCAGCTGGTTGCTGAGCCCAAAGAGAATGAGCTGCACAGTGACCACCAAGATCTTGACCAC
CTGCAGCATCAGCTTGCAGGGCTTGCGGCCTTTGGCCCGGAACTTGTCACATGGGCTCATAAAGAAGTAC
TTGAGGCGGCGGCGGAGGTCTTCCTCTTCTGTGGGGGTTGTTGGGGCTGGTGAGGTCCCCACCTGGGTCC
CATACCCAGGATTGGGGGTCAGCAGCCGCTCAGTCTCTGAGGCGCGCCGGCCCGCCGGGGTGGCCATGGT
GAATTCGAAGCTTGAGCTCGAGATCTGAGTCCGGTAGCGCTAGCGATCCTCTAGTAGAGTCGGTGTCTTC
TANGGAGGTCAAAACAG
